>Addgene plasmid #165811 | pGGSx4 CT | addgene full sequence | sequence record 335063 | Addgene NGS Result
GTGATTGGGCGATGAGTGGTCTCGCTCGGAGGTTCCGGTGGAAGCGGAGGTAGCGGCGGCAGCGCTCGAG
ACCTTGAGATCAATATCTAAGGTCCTAAGCGGAATTCACCCTATAGTGAGTCGTATTACAATTCACTGGC
CGTCGTTTTACATTGAGAAGAGAAAAGAAAACCGCCGATCCTGTCCACCGCATTACTGCAAGGTAGTGGA
CAAGACCGGCGGTCTTAAGTTTTTTGGCTGAAAGGGTGGCGGGCAGGACGCCCGCCATAAACTGCCAGGC
ATCAAATTAAGCAGAAGGCCATCCTGACGGATGGCCTTTTTGCGTTTCTACAATGTTACGAATGG
[124 nt withheld, positions 346-469]
C
[91 nt withheld, positions 471-561]
AGGGTGATGGTTCACGTAGTGGGCCAGCGCCCTGATAGACGGTTTTTCGCCCTTTGACGTTGGAGTCCAC
GTTCTTT
[37 nt withheld, positions 639-675]
ACCCTATCTCGGTCTATTCTTTTGATTTATAAGGGATTTTGCCGATTTCGGCCTATTGGTTAAAAAATGA
GCTGATTTAACAAAAATTTAACGCGAATTTTAACAAAATATTAACGCTTACAATTTCCTGATGCGGTATT
TTCTACTTACGCATCTGTGCGGTATTTCACACCGCATCAGGTGGCACTTTTCGGGGAAATGTGCGCGGAA
CCCCTATTTGTTTATTTTTCTAAATACATTCAAATATGTATCCGCTCATGAGACAATAACCCTGATAAAT
GCTTCAATAATATTGAAAAAGGAAGAGTATGAGTATTCAACATTTCCGTGTCGCCCTTATTCCCTTTTTT
GCGGCATTTTGCCTTCCTGTTTTTGCTCACCCAGAAACGCTGGTGAAAGTAAAAGATGCTGAAGATCAGT
TGGGTGCACGAGTGGGTTACATCGAACTGGATCTCAACAGCGGTAAGATCCTTGAGAGTTTTCGCCCCGA
AGAACGTTTTCCAATGATGAGCACTTTTAAAGTTCTGCTATGTGGCGCGGTATTATCCCGTATTGACGCC
GGGCAAGAGCAACTAGGTCGCCGCATACACTATTCTCAGAATGACTTGGTTGAGTACTCACCAGTCACAG
AAAAGCATCTTACGGATGGCATGACAGTAAGAGAATTATGCAGTGCTGCCATAACCATGAGTGATAACAC
TGCGGCCAACTTACTTCTGACAACGATCGGAGGACCGAAGGAGCTAACCGCTTTTTTGCACAACATGGGG
GATCATGTAACTCGCCTTGATCGTTGGGAACCGGAGCTGAATGAAGCCATACCAAACGACGAGCGTGACA
CCACGATGCCTGTAGCAATGGCAACAACGTTGCGCAAACTATTAACTGGCGAACTACTTACTCTAGCTTC
CCGGCAACAATTAATAGACTGGATGGAGGCGGATAAAGTTGCAGGACCACTTCTGCGCTCGGCCCTTCCG
GCTGGCTGGTTTATTGCTGATAAATCTGGAGCCGGTGAGCGTGGGTCGCGCGGTATCATTGCAGCACTGG
GGCCAGATGGTAAGCCCTCCCGTATCGTAGTTATCTACACGACGGGGAGTCAGGCAACTATGGATGAACG
AAATAGACAGATCGCTGAGATAGGTGCCTCACTGATTAAGCATTGGTAACTGTCAGACCAAGTTTACTCA
TATATACTTTAGATTGATTTAAAACTTCATTTTTAATTTAAAAGGATCTAGGTGAAGATCCTTTTTGATA
ATCTCATGACCAAAATCCCTTAACGTGAGTTTTCGTTCCACTGAGCGTCAGACCCCGTAGAAAAGATCAA
AGGATCTTCTTGAGATCCTTTTTTTCTGCGCGTAATCTGCTGCTTGCAAACAAAAAAACCACCGCTACCA
GCGGTGGTTTGTTTGCCGGATCAAGAGCTACCAACTCTTTTTCCGAAGGTAACTGGCTTCAGCAGAGCGC
AGATACCAAATACTGTTCTTCTAGTGTAGCCGTAGTTAGGCCACCACTTCAAGAACTCTGTAGCACCGCC
TACATACCTCGCTCTGCTAATCCTGTTACCAGTGGCTGCTGCCAGTGGCGATAAGTCGTGTCTTACCGGG
TTGGACTCAAGACGATAGTTACCGGATAAGGCGCAGCGGTCGGGCTGAACGGGGGGTTCGTGCACACAGC
CCAGCTTGGAGCGAACGACCTACACCGAACTGAGATACCTACAGCGTGAGCTATGAGAAAGCGCCACGCT
TCCCGAAGGGAGAAAGGCGGACAGGTATCCGGTAAGCGGCAGGGTCGGAACAGGAGAGCGCACGAGGGAG
CTTCCAGGGGGAAACGCCTGGTATCTTTATAGTCCTGTCGGGTTTCGCCACCTCTGACTTGAGCGTCGAT
TTTTGTGATGCTCGTCAGGGGGGCGGAGCCTATGGAAAAACGCCAGCAACGCGGCCTTTTTACGGTTCCT
GGCCTTTTGCTGGCCTTTTGCTCACATGTTCTTTCCTGCGTTATCCCCTGATTCTGTGGATAACCGTATT
ACCGCCTTTGAGTGAGCTGATACCGCTCGCCGCAGCCGAACGACCGAGCGCAGCGAGTCAGTGAGCGAGG
AAGCGGAAGGTCAGAGAGCGTTCACCGACAAACAACAGATAAAACGAAAGGCCCAGTCTTTCGACTGAGC
CTTTCGTTTTATTTGATGCCTGCTCGGTACCAAATTCCAGAAAAGAGGCCTCCCGAAAGGGGGGCCTTTT
TTCGTTTTGGTCCGACAGGAAACAGCTATGACCAACGGCTCTATGGTATTTAGGTGACACTATAGAACGA
ATTCACTA
Features (pLannotate 1.2.2; 10 found; start..end, strand, type, name):
    110..128     -  promoter       T7 promoter: promoter for bacteriophage T7 RNA polymerase
    131..152     +  CDS            lacZα (fragment): LacZα fragment of β-galactosidase; lacZ fragment
    293..320     +  terminator     rrnB T2 terminator: transcription terminator T2 from the E. coli rrnB gene
    346..801     +  rep_origin     f1 ori (sequence partly withheld): f1 bacteriophage origin of replication; arrow indicates direction of (+) strand synthesis
    802..852     -  misc_feature   bom (fragment): basis of mobility region from pBR322
    879..983     +  promoter       AmpR promoter: bla
    984..1844    +  CDS            AmpR: β-lactamase; bla; confers resistance to ampicillin, carbenicillin, and related antibiotics
   2015..2603    +  rep_origin     ori: high-copy-number ColE1/pMB1/pBR322/pUC origin of replication
   2789..2860    -  terminator     rrnB T1 terminator: transcription terminator T1 from the E. coli rrnB gene
   2963..2981    +  promoter       SP6 promoter: promoter for bacteriophage SP6 RNA polymerase
