[The description below was written by a language model from this plasmid's Addgene catalogue record and pLannotate feature annotations shown in this document.]
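Description:
pGGSx4 CT is a small part-donor ("domestication") plasmid built on the pUPD2 backbone. It carries a 36 bp synthetic insert encoding a flexible peptide linker made of four Gly-Gly-Ser repeats. It is not an expression construct in its own right. The record describes it as a TL5-class part in a modular cloning hierarchy, used to join C-terminal TL5 tags to TL4 parts so that a protein-coding module and its tag are separated by a flexible, unstructured spacer. Although catalogued under insect expression, and associated with work on drug-based selection and counterselection in Drosophila, the plasmid has no annotated eukaryotic promoter, terminator or marker. Any expression in flies would depend on elements supplied by other parts during assembly. The cloning method is listed only as restriction enzyme based, and the sites used are not stated.

The sequenced record is 2,993 nt, consistent with the stated backbone plus the short linker. The feature table annotates backbone elements only, and the linker itself was not called as a feature. Propagation in E. coli relies on a high-copy ColE1/pUC-type origin, with selection by ampicillin through β-lactamase driven from its native promoter. An f1 origin and a fragment of the pBR322 bom region are also present. A small residual lacZα fragment is annotated, probably a remnant of a screening cassette displaced by the insert, though the record does not say so. It lies in a region bracketed by opposing T7 and SP6 promoters. The rrnB T1 and T2 terminators flank this region and insulate it from read-through transcription.
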