Addgene plasmid #165811: pGGSx4 CT
Purpose: Flexible peptide linker of 4 repeats of GGS, for assembly of C-terminal TL5 tags to TL4 parts
Depositing lab: Koen Venken. Depositing organization: Baylor College of Medicine. Publication: Multiplexed drug-based selection and counterselection genetic manipulations in Drosophila. Matinyan N, Karkhanis MS, Gonzalez Y, Jain A, Saltzman A, Malovannaya A, Sarrion-Perdigones A, Dierick HA, Venken KJT. Cell Rep. 2021 Sep 14;36(11):109700. doi: 10.1016/j.celrep.2021.109700. PubMed 34525356.
Backbone
  Vector backbone: pUPD2
  Backbone size w/o insert (bp): 2955
  Vector type: Insect Expression
Growth in bacteria
  Bacterial resistance: Ampicillin, 100 μg/mL
  Growth temperature: 37°C
  Growth strain: DH10B
  Copy number: High Copy
Gene/Insert
  Gene/Insert name: GGSx4 CT
  Species: Synthetic
  Insert size (bp): 36
  Cloning method: Restriction Enzyme; 5′ cloning site Unknown (unknown if destroyed)
Terms and licenses: Academic/Nonprofit Terms; Industry Terms: Not Available to Industry
Depositor comments: TL5
How to cite: pGGSx4 CT was a gift from Koen Venken (Addgene plasmid # 165811 ; http://n2t.net/addgene:165811 ; RRID:Addgene_165811)
